Addgene plasmid #130669: pWZL-Stat5a1*6
Purpose: Retroviral vector for the expression of constitutive Stat5a (hygromycin resistance)
Depositing lab: Gerardo Ferbeyre. Depositing organization: University of Montreal. Publication: Myc down-regulation as a mechanism to activate the Rb pathway in STAT5A-induced senescence. Mallette FA, Gaumont-Leclerc MF, Huot G, Ferbeyre G. J Biol Chem. 2007 Nov 30;282(48):34938-44. doi: 10.1074/jbc.M707074200. Epub 2007 Oct 3. PubMed 17913706.
Backbone
  Vector backbone: pWZL
  Backbone size w/o insert (bp): 5725
  Total vector size (bp): 8215
  Vector type: Mammalian Expression, Retroviral
  Selectable markers: Hygromycin
Growth in bacteria
  Bacterial resistance: Ampicillin, 100 μg/mL
  Growth temperature: 37°C
  Growth strain: NEB Stable
  Copy number: High Copy
Gene/Insert
  Gene/Insert name: Stat5a
  Species: M. musculus (mouse)
  Insert size (bp): 2382
  Mutation: changed Histidine 298 to Arginine and Serine 710 to Phenylalanine
  GenBank ID: NM_011488
  Entrez Gene: Stat5a (a.k.a. STAT5)
  Promoter: LTR
  Cloning method: Restriction Enzyme; 5′ cloning site EcoRI (not destroyed); 3′ cloning site SalI (not destroyed)
  Sequencing primers: 5′ atcgtgacctgggaagccttg; 3′ aatgctcgtcaagaagac
Resource information
  A portion of this plasmid was derived from a plasmid made by: subcloned from pMXSTAT5A1*6: Onishi, M., Nosaka, T., Misawa, K., Mui, A. L., Gorman, D., McMahon, M., Miyajima, A., and Kitamura, T. (1998) Mol Cell Biol 18, 3871-3879
Terms and licenses: Academic/Nonprofit Terms; Industry Terms: Not Available to Industry
How to cite: pWZL-Stat5a1*6 was a gift from Gerardo Ferbeyre (Addgene plasmid # 130669 ; http://n2t.net/addgene:130669 ; RRID:Addgene_130669)
