[The description below was written by a language model from this plasmid's Addgene catalogue record and pLannotate feature annotations shown in this document.]
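Description:
pWZL-Stat5a1*6 is a Moloney murine leukemia virus-based retroviral vector, built on the pWZL backbone, for stable expression of a constitutively active form of mouse Stat5a in mammalian cells. In bacteria it is maintained through a high-copy ColE1/pUC-type origin and selected with ampicillin via the β-lactamase gene and its own promoter. The catalogue lists a total size of 8,215 bp, while the annotated full-sequence record is slightly shorter at 8,129 nt. The record does not explain this small difference.

The proviral region is flanked by MMLV long terminal repeats. Downstream of the 5′ LTR lie a packaging signal (annotated as a fragment of the MESV Ψ) and a truncated gag segment lacking its start codon, which together allow the genomic RNA to be encapsidated when the plasmid is introduced into a packaging cell line that supplies the viral proteins in trans. The 5′ LTR serves as the promoter for a single bicistronic transcript. The Stat5a coding sequence, cloned between EcoRI and SalI sites, is followed by an EMCV IRES that directs translation of the hygromycin phosphotransferase gene (hph), so that hygromycin-resistant transduced cells should also express the transgene. The automated annotation labels a short stretch just upstream of the 3′ LTR as a ΔU3 fragment, but a full-length LTR follows it.

The insert carries two substitutions, histidine 298 to arginine and serine 710 to phenylalanine, which define the "1*6" constitutively active mutant. It was subcloned from an earlier pMX-based construct. The associated publication used the vector to study STAT5A-induced senescence, including Myc down-regulation and activation of the Rb pathway.
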