Features (pLannotate 1.2.2; 12 found; start..end, strand, type, name):
      1..470     +  LTR            LTR: long terminal repeat from Moloney murine leukemia virus
    594..868     +  misc_feature   MESV Ψ (fragment): packaging signal of murine embryonic stem cell virus
    935..1351    +  CDS            gag (truncated): truncated Moloney murine leukemia virus (MMLV) gag gene lacking the start codon
   1486..3864    +  CDS            Stat5a: STA5A_MOUSE - Also known as Mgf, Mpf. Experimental evidence at protein level: Swiss-Prot protein existence level 1. Carries out a dual function: signal transduction and activation of transcription. Mediates cellular responses to the cytokine KITLG/SCF and other growth factors. May mediate cellular responses to activated FGFR1, FGFR2, FGFR3 and FGFR4. Binds to the GAS element and activates PRL-induced transcription. Regulates the expression of milk proteins during lactation. From Mus musculus (Mouse).
   3936..4397    +  misc_feature   IRES: internal ribosome entry site (IRES) of the encephalomyocarditis virus (EMCV)
   4402..5424    +  CDS            hph: KHYB_ECOLX - Experimental evidence at protein level: Swiss-Prot protein existence level 1. The aminoglycoside phosphotransferases achieve inactivation of their antibiotic substrates by phosphorylation. Only phosphorylates hygromycin and closely related compounds such as demethyl analogs and destomycin. From Escherichia coli.
   5494..5615    +  LTR            3' LTR (ΔU3) (fragment): self-inactivating 3' long terminal repeat (LTR) from Moloney murine leukemia virus
   5616..6085    +  LTR            LTR: long terminal repeat from Moloney murine leukemia virus
   6151..6203    -  CDS            lacI (fragment): lac repressor; lacI; The lac repressor binds to the lac operator to inhibit transcription in E. coli. This inhibition can be relieved by adding lactose or isopropyl-β-D-thiogalactopyranoside (IPTG).
   6386..6974    -  rep_origin     ori: high-copy-number ColE1/pMB1/pBR322/pUC origin of replication
   7134..7994    -  CDS            AmpR: β-lactamase; bla; confers resistance to ampicillin, carbenicillin, and related antibiotics
   7995..8099    -  promoter       AmpR promoter: bla
>Addgene plasmid #130669 | pWZL-Stat5a1*6 | addgene full sequence | sequence record 255158 | Addgene NGS Result
CTGAATATGGGCCAAACAGGATATCTGTGGTAAGCAGTTCCTGCCCCGGCTCAGGGCCAAGAACAGATGG
AACAGCTGAATATGGGCCAAACAGGATATCTGTGGTAAGCAGTTCCTGCCCCGGCTCAGGGCCAAGAACA
GATGGTCCCCAGATGCGGTCCAGCCCTCAGCAGTTTCTAGAGAACCATCAGATGTTTCCAGGGTGCCCCA
AGGACCTGAAATGACCCTGTGCCTTATTTGAACTAACCAATCAGTTCGCTTCTCGCTTCTGTTCGCGCGC
TTCTGCTCCCCGAGCTCAATAAAAGAGCCCACAACCCCTCACTCGGGGCGCCAGTCCTCCGATTGACTGA
GTCGCCCGGGTACCCGTGTATCCAATAAACCCTCTTGCAGTTGCATCCGACTTGTGGTCTCGCTGTTCCT
TGGGAGGGTCTCCTCTGAGTGATTGACTACCCGTCAGCGGGGGTCTTTCATTTGGGGGCTCGTCCGGGAT
CGGGAGACCCCTGCCCAGGGACCACCGACCCACCACCGGGAGGCAAGCTGGCCAGCAACTTATCTGTGTC
TGTCCGATTGTCTAGTGTCTATGACTGATTTTATGCGCCTGCGTCGGTACTAGTTAGCTAACTAGCTCTG
TATCTGGCGGACCCGTGGTGGAACTGACGAGTTCTGAACACCCGGCCGCAACCCTGGGAGACGTCCCAGG
GACTTTGGGGGCCGTTTTTGTGGCCCGACCTGAGGAAGGGAGTCGATGTGGAATCCGACCCCGTCAGGAT
ATGTGGTTCTGGTAGGAGACGAGAACCTAAAACAGTTCCCGCCTCCGTCTGAATTTTTGCTTTCGGTTTG
GAACCGAAGCCGCGCGTCTTGTCTGCTGCAGCGCTGCAGCATCGTTCTGTGTTGTCTCTGTCTGACTGTG
TTTCTGTATTTGTCTGAAAATTAGGGCCAGACTGTTACCACTCCCTTAAGTTTGACCTTAGGTCACTGGA
AAGATGTCGAGCGGATCGCTCACAACCAGTCGGTAGATGTCAAGAAGAGACGTTGGGTTACCTTCTGCTC
TGCAGAATGGCCAACCTTTAACGTCGGATGGCCGCGAGACGGCACCTTTAACCGAGACCTCATCACCCAG
GTTAAGATCAAGGTCTTTTCACCTGGCCCGCATGGACACCCAGACCAGGTCCCCTACATCGTGACCTGGG
AAGCCTTGGCTTTTGACCCCCCTCCCTGGGTCAAGCCCTTTGTACACCCTAAGCCTCCGCCTCCTCTTCC
TCCATCCGCCCCGTCTCTCCCCCTTGAACCTCCTCGTTCGACCCCGCCTCGATCCTCCCTTTATCCAGCC
CTCACTCCTTCTCTAGGCGCCGGCCGGATCCCAGTGTGGTGGTACGTAGGAATTCGGCACGAGACCGCCG
CCGCCGTCAAGAGCCGTCAGGAGCCGTCAGAAGCCCCGGCCTGGAGCGACAGCCGCAGGCGCTCCGCAGC
ACCAGGTAAACAGCCATGGCGGGCTGGATTCAGGCCCAGCAGCTTCAGGGAGATGCCCTGCGCCAGATGC
AAGTGTTGTATGGGCAGCATTTCCCCATCGAGGTCCGGCACTACCTGGCCCAGTGGATCGAGAGCCAGCC
GTGGGATGCTATTGACTTGGATAATCCCCAGGACCGAGGTCAGGCCACCCAACTCCTGGAGGGCCTGGTG
CAGGAGCTGCAGAAGAAGGCGGAGCACCAGGTGGGGGAAGATGGGTTTTTGCTGAAGATCAAGCTGGGGC
ACTATGCCACACAGCTCCAGAACACGTATGACCGCTGTCCCATGGAGCTGGTTCGCTGTATCCGTCACAT
TCTGTACAACGAACAGAGGCTGGTTCGCGAAGCCAACAATTGCAGCTCCCCTGCTGGTGTCCTGGTTGAC
GCCATGTCCCAGAAGCACCTTCAGATCAACCAAAGGTTTGAGGAGCTGCGCCTGATCACACAGGACACGG
AGAACGAGCTGAAGAAGCTGCAGCAGACCCAAGAGTACTTCATCATCCAGTACCAGGAGAGCCTGCGGAT
CCAAGCTCAGTTTGCCCAGCTGGGACAGCTGAACCCCCAGGAGCGCATGAGCAGGGAGACGGCCCTCCAG
CAGAAGCAAGTGTCCCTGGAGACCTGGCTGCAGCGAGAGGCACAGACACTGCAGCAGTACCGAGTGGAGC
TGGCTGAGAAGCACCAGAAGACCCTGCAGCTGCTGCGGAAGCAGCAGACCATCATCCTGGACGACGAGCT
GATCCAGTGGAAGCGGAGACAGCAGCTGGCCGGGAACGGGGGTCCCCCCGAGGGCAGCCTGGACGTGCTG
CAGTCCTGGTGTGAGAAGCTGGCCGAGATCATCTGGCAGAACCGGCAGCAGATCCGCAGGGCTGAGCGCC
TGTGCCAGCAGCTGCCCATCCCAGGCCCCGTGGAGGAGATGCTGGCTGAGGTCAACGCCACCATCACGGA
CATCATCTCAGCTCTGGTCACCAGCACGTTCATCATCGAGAAGCAGCCTCCTCAGGTCCTGAAGACCCAG
ACCAAGTTTGCGGCCACCGTGCGCCTGCTGGTGGGGGGAAAGCTGAATGTGCACATGAACCCCCCGCAGG
TGAAGGCGACCATCATCAGCGAGCAGCAGGCCAAGTCCCTGCTCAAGAATGAGAACACCCGCAATGAGTG
CAGCGGCGAGATCCTGAACAACTGTTGCGTCATGGAGTACCACCAGGCCACTGGCACGCTCAGCGCCCAC
TTCAGAAACATGTCACTGAAAAGAATCAAGCGCGCCGACAGGCGTGGTGCAGAGTCGGTGACGGAGGAGA
AGTTCACAGTCCTGTTTGAGTCTCAGTTCAGCGTTGGCAGCAACGAGCTGGTGTTCCAGGTGAAGACCCT
GTCCCTCCCTGTGGTCGTTATCGTCCATGGCAGCCAGGACCACAATGCTACTGCCACCGTGCTGTGGGAC
AATGCCTTTGCTGAGCCGGGCAGGGTGCCATTTGCTGTGCCTGACAAGGTGCTGTGGCCGCAGCTGTGTG
AAGCGCTCAACATGAAATTCAAGGCTGAAGTACAGAGCAACCGGGGCTTGACCAAGGAGAACCTCGTGTT
CCTGGCACAGAAACTGTTCAACATCAGCAGCAACCACCTCGAGGACTACAACAGCATGTCTGTGTCCTGG
TCCCAGTTCAACCGGGAGAACTTGCCCGGCTGGAACTACACCTTCTGGCAGTGGTTCGACGGGGTGATGG
AGGTGCTGAAGAAGCACCATAAGCCCCATTGGAATGATGGGGCTATCCTGGGTTTCGTGAACAAGCAACA
GGCCCACGACCTGCTCATCAACAAGCCGGACGGGACCTTCCTGCTGCGCTTCAGTGACTCGGAAATCGGG
GGCATCACCATTGCTTGGAAGTTTGACTCTCCGGACCGAAACCTCTGGAATCTGAAGCCATTCACGACGC
GAGATTTCTCCATTCGGTCCCTGGCCGACCGGCTGGGGGACCTGAACTACCTTATCTACGTGTTCCCAGA
CCGACCCAAGGACGAGGTCTTTGCCAAGTATTACACTCCTGTACTTGCGAAAGCAGTTGACGGATACGTG
AAGCCACAGATCAAGCAAGTGGTCCCTGAGTTCGTCAATGCATTCACAGATGCCGGAGCCAGCGCCACCT
ACATGGACCAGGCTCCTTCCCCAGTCGTGTGCCCTCAACCTCACTACAACATGTACCCACCCAACCCTGA
CCCTGTCCTTGACCAAGATGGCGAGTTTGACCTGGATGAGAGCATGGATGTTGCCAGGCACGTGGAAGAA
CTTTTACGCCGGCCCATGGACAGTCTCGACGCCCGCCTCTCCCCACCTGCTGGTCTCTTCACCTCCGCTA
GAAGCTCCCTGTCCTGAGCGGCCGCCAGCACAGTGGTCGACCAATTCCGGTTATTTTCCACCATATTGCC
GTCTTTTGGCAATGTGAGGGCCCGGAAACCTGGCCCTGTCTTCTTGACGAGCATTCCTAGGGGTCTTTCC
CCTCTCGCCAAAGGAATGCAAGGTCTGTTGAATGTCGTGAAGGAAGCAGTTCCTCTGGAAGCTTCTTGAA
GACAAACAACGTCTGTAGCGACCCTTTGCAGGCAGCGGAACCCCCCACCTGGCGACAGGTGCCTCTGCGG
CCAAAAGCCACGTGTATAAGATACACCTGCAAAGGCGGCACAACCCCAGTGCCACGTTGTGAGTTGGATA
GTTGTGGAAAGAGTCAAATGGCTCTCCTCAAGCGTATTCAACAAGGGGCTGAAGGATGCCCAGAAGGTAC
CCCATTGTATGGGATCTGATCTGGGGCCTCGGTGCACATGCTTTACATGTGTTTAGTCGAGGTTAAAAAA
CGTCTAGGCCCCCCGAACCACGGGGACGTGGTTTTCCTTTGAAAAACACGATGATAATACCATGAAAAAG
CCTGAACTCACCGCGACGTCTGTCGAGAAGTTTCTGATCGAAAAGTTCGACAGCGTCTCCGACCTGATGC
AGCTCTCGGAGGGCGAAGAATCTCGTGCTTTCAGCTTCGATGTAGGAGGGCGTGGATATGTCCTGCGGGT
AAATAGCTGCGCCGATGGTTTCTACAAAGATCGTTATGTTTATCGGCACTTTGCATCGGCCGCGCTCCCG
ATTCCGGAAGTGCTTGACATTGGGGAATTTAGCGAGAGCCTGACCTATTGCATCTCCCGCCGTGCACAGG
GTGTCACGTTGCAAGACCTGCCTGAAACCGAACTGCCCGCTGTTCTGCAGCCGGTCGCGGAGGCCATGGA
TGCGATCGCTGCGGCCGATCTTAGCCAGACGAGCGGGTTCGGCCCATTCGGACCGCAAGGAATCGGTCAA
TACACTACATGGCGTGATTTCATATGCGCGATTGCTGATCCCCATGTGTATCACTGGCAAACTGTGATGG
ACGACACCGTCAGTGCGTCCGTCGCGCAGGCTCTCGATGAGCTGATGCTTTGGGCCGAGGACTGCCCCGA
AGTCCGGCACCTCGTGCACGCGGATTTCGGCTCCAACAATGTCCTGACGGACAATGGCCGCATAACAGCG
GTCATTGACTGGAGCGAGGCGATGTTCGGGGATTCCCAATACGAGGTCGCCAACATCTTCTTCTGGAGGC
CGTGGTTGGCTTGTATGGAGCAGCAGACGCGCTACTTCGAGCGGAGGCATCCGGAGCTTGCAGGATCGCC
GCGGCTCCGGGCGTATATGCTCCGCATTGGTCTTGACCAACTCTATCAGAGCTTGGTTGACGGCAATTTC
GATGATGCAGCTTGGGCGCAGGGTCGATGCGACGCAATCGTCCGATCCGGAGCCGGGACTGTCGGGCGTA
CACAAATCGCCCGCAGAAGCGCGGCCGTCTGGACCGATGGCTGTGTAGAAGTACTCGCCGATAGTGGAAA
CCGACGCCCCAGCACTCGTCCGAGGGCAAAGGAATAGAGTAGATGCCGACCGGGATCTATCGATAAAATA
AAAGATTTTATTTAGTCTCCAGAAAAAGGGGGGAATGAAAGACCCCACCTGTAGGTTTGGCAAGCTAGCT
TAAGTAACGCCATTTTGCAAGGCATGGAAAAATACATAACTGAGAATAGAGAAGTTCAGATCAAGGTCAG
GAACAGATGGAACAGCTGAATATGGGCCAAACAGGATATCTGTGGTAAGCAGTTCCTGCCCCGGCTCAGG
GCCAAGAACAGATGGAACAGCTGAATATGGGCCAAACAGGATATCTGTGGTAAGCAGTTCCTGCCCCGGC
TCAGGGCCAAGAACAGATGGTCCCCAGATGCGGTCCAGCCCTCAGCAGTTTCTAGAGAACCATCAGATGT
TTCCAGGGTGCCCCAAGGACCTGAAATGACCCTGTGCCTTATTTGAACTAACCAATCAGTTCGCTTCTCG
CTTCTGTTCGCGCGCTTCTGCTCCCCGAGCTCAATAAAAGAGCCCACAACCCCTCACTCGGGGCGCCAGT
CCTCCGATTGACTGAGTCGCCCGGGTACCCGTGTATCCAATAAACCCTCTTGCAGTTGCATCCGACTTGT
GGTCTCGCTGTTCCTTGGGAGGGTCTCCTCTGAGTGATTGACTACCCGTCAGCGGGGGTCTTTCACATGC
AGCATGTATCAAAATTAATTTGGTTTTTTTTCTTAAGTATTTACATTAAATGGCCATAGTTGCATTAATG
AATCGGCCAACGCGCGGGGAGAGGCGGTTTGCGTATTGGGCGCTCTTCCGCTTCCTCGCTCACTGACTCG
CTGCGCTCGGTCGTTCGGCTGCGGCGAGCGGTATCAGCTCACTCAAAGGCGGTAATACGGTTATCCACAG
AATCAGGGGATAACGCAGGAAAGAACATGTGAGCAAAAGGCCAGCAAAAGGCCAGGAACCGTAAAAAGGC
CGCGTTGCTGGCGTTTTTCCATAGGCTCCGCCCCCCTGACGAGCATCACAAAAATCGACGCTCAAGTCAG
AGGTGGCGAAACCCGACAGGACTATAAAGATACCAGGCGTTTCCCCCTGGAAGCTCCCTCGTGCGCTCTC
CTGTTCCGACCCTGCCGCTTACCGGATACCTGTCCGCCTTTCTCCCTTCGGGAAGCGTGGCGCTTTCTCA
TAGCTCACGCTGTAGGTATCTCAGTTCGGTGTAGGTCGTTCGCTCCAAGCTGGGCTGTGTGCACGAACCC
CCCGTTCAGCCCGACCGCTGCGCCTTATCCGGTAACTATCGTCTTGAGTCCAACCCGGTAAGACACGACT
TATCGCCACTGGCAGCAGCCACTGGTAACAGGATTAGCAGAGCGAGGTATGTAGGCGGTGCTACAGAGTT
CTTGAAGTGGTGGCCTAACTACGGCTACACTAGAAGAACAGTATTTGGTATCTGCGCTCTGCTGAAGCCA
GTTACCTTCGGAAAAAGAGTTGGTAGCTCTTGATCCGGCAAACAAACCACCGCTGGTAGCGGTGGTTTTT
TTGTTTGCAAGCAGCAGATTACGCGCAGAAAAAAAGGATCTCAAGAAGATCCTTTGATCTTTTCTACGGG
GTCTGACGCTCAGTGGAACGAAAACTCACGTTAAGGGATTTTGGTCATGAGATTATCAAAAAGGATCTTC
ACCTAGATCCTTTTGCGGCCGCAAATCAATCTAAAGTATATATGAGTAAACTTGGTCTGACAGTTACCAA
TGCTTAATCAGTGAGGCACCTATCTCAGCGATCTGTCTATTTCGTTCATCCATAGTTGCCTGACTCCCCG
TCGTGTAGATAACTACGATACGGGAGGGCTTACCATCTGGCCCCAGTGCTGCAATGATACCGCGAGACCC
ACGCTCACCGGCTCCAGATTTATCAGCAATAAACCAGCCAGCCGGAAGGGCCGAGCGCAGAAGTGGTCCT
GCAACTTTATCCGCCTCCATCCAGTCTATTAATTGTTGCCGGGAAGCTAGAGTAAGTAGTTCGCCAGTTA
ATAGTTTGCGCAACGTTGTTGCCATTGCTACAGGCATCGTGGTGTCACGCTCGTCGTTTGGTATGGCTTC
ATTCAGCTCCGGTTCCCAACGATCAAGGCGAGTTACATGATCCCCCATGTTGTGCAAAAAAGCGGTTAGC
TCCTTCGGTCCTCCGATCGTTGTCAGAAGTAAGTTGGCCGCAGTGTTATCACTCATGGTTATGGCAGCAC
TGCATAATTCTCTTACTGTCATGCCATCCGTAAGATGCTTTTCTGTGACTGGTGAGTACTCAACCAAGTC
ATTCTGAGAATAGTGTATGCGGCGACCGAGTTGCTCTTGCCCGGCGTCAATACGGGATAATACCGCGCCA
CATAGCAGAACTTTAAAAGTGCTCATCATTGGAAAACGTTCTTCGGGGCGAAAACTCTCAAGGATCTTAC
CGCTGTTGAGATCCAGTTCGATGTAACCCACTCGTGCACCCAACTGATCTTCAGCATCTTTTACTTTCAC
CAGCGTTTCTGGGTGAGCAAAAACAGGAAGGCAAAATGCCGCAAAAAAGGGAATAAGGGCGACACGGAAA
TGTTGAATACTCATACTCTTCCTTTTTCAATATTATTGAAGCATTTATCAGGGTTATTGTCTCATGAGCG
GATACATATTTGAATGTATTTAGAAAAATAAACAAATAGGGGTTCCGCGCACATTTCCCCGAAAAGTGCC
ACCTGCAGC
