>Addgene plasmid #130669 | pWZL-Stat5a1*6 | depositor partial sequence | sequence record 250036 | cloned sequence
ATGGCGGGCTGGATTCAGGCCCAGCAGCTTCAGGGAGATGCCCTGCGCCAGATGCAAGTGTTGTATGGGC
AGCATTTCCCCATCGAGGTCCGGCACTACCTGGCCCAGTGGATCGAGAGCCAGCCGTGGGATGCTATTGA
CTTGGATAATCCCCAGGACCGAGGTCAGGCCACCCAACTCCTGGAGGGCCTGGTGCAGGAGCTGCAGAAG
AAGGCGGAGCACCAGGTGGGGGAAGATGGGTTTTTGCTGAAGATCAAGCTGGGGCACTATGCCACACAGC
TCCAGAACACGTATGACCGCTGTCCCATGGAGCTGGTTCGCTGTATCCGTCACATTCTGTACAACGAACA
GAGGCTGGTTCGCGAAGCCAACAATTGCAGCTCCCCTGCTGGTGTCCTGGTTGACGCCATGTCCCAGAAG
CACCTTCAGATCAACCAAAGGTTTGAGGAGCTGCGCCTGATCACACAGGACACGGAGAACGAGCTGAAGA
AGCTGCAGCAGACCCAAGAGTACTTCATCATCCAGTACCAGGAGAGCCTGCGGATCCAAGCTCAGTTTGC
CCAGCTGGGACAGCTGAACCCCCAGGAGCGCATGAGCAGGGAGACGGCCCTCCAGCAGAAGCAAGTGTCC
CTGGAGACCTGGCTGCAGCGAGAGGCACAGACACTGCAGCAGTACCGAGTGGAGCTGGCTGAGAAGCACC
AGAAGACCCTGCAGCTGCTGCGGAAGCAGCAGACCATCATCCTGGACGACGAGCTGATCCAGTGGAAGCG
GAGACAGCAGCTGGCCGGGAACGGGGGTCCCCCCGAGGGCAGCCTGGACGTGCTGCAGTCCTGGTGTGAG
AAGCTGGCCGAGATCATCTGGCAGAACCGGCAGCAGATCCGCAGGGCTGAGCGCCTGTGCCAGCAGCTGC
CCATCCCAGGCCCCGTGGAGGAGATGCTGGCTGAGGTCAACGCCACCATCACGGACATCATCTCAGCTCT
GGTCACCAGCACGTTCATCATCGAGAAGCAGCCTCCTCAGGTCCTGAAGACCCAGACCAAGTTTGCGGCC
ACCGTGCGCCTGCTGGTGGGGGGAAAGCTGAATGTGCACATGAACCCCCCGCAGGTGAAGGCGACCATCA
TCAGCGAGCAGCAGGCCAAGTCCCTGCTCAAGAATGAGAACACCCGCAATGAGTGCAGCGGCGAGATCCT
GAACAACTGTTGCGTCATGGAGTACCACCAGGCCACTGGCACGCTCAGCGCCCACTTCAGAAACATGTCA
CTGAAAAGAATCAAGCGCGCCGACAGGCGTGGTGCAGAGTCGGTGACGGAGGAGAAGTTCACAGTCCTGT
TTGAGTCTCAGTTCAGCGTTGGCAGCAACGAGCTGGTGTTCCAGGTGAAGACCCTGTCCCTCCCTGTGGT
CGTTATCGTCCATGGCAGCCAGGACCACAATGCTACTGCCACCGTGCTGTGGGACAATGCCTTTGCTGAG
CCGGGCAGGGTGCCATTTGCTGTGCCTGACAAGGTGCTGTGGCCGCAGCTGTGTGAAGCGCTCAACATGA
AATTCAAGGCTGAAGTACAGAGCAACCGGGGCTTGACCAAGGAGAACCTCGTGTTCCTGGCACAGAAACT
GTTCAACATCAGCAGCAACCACCTCGAGGACTACAACAGCATGTCTGTGTCCTGGTCCCAGTTCAACCGG
GAGAACTTGCCCGGCTGGAACTACACCTTCTGGCAGTGGTTCGACGGGGTGATGGAGGTGCTGAAGAAGC
ACCATAAGCCCCATTGGAATGATGGGGCTATCCTGGGTTTCGTGAACAAGCAACAGGCCCACGACCTGCT
CATCAACAAGCCGGACGGGACCTTCCTGCTGCGCTTCAGTGACTCGGAAATCGGGGGCATCACCATTGCT
TGGAAGTTTGACTCTCCGGACCGAAACCTCTGGAATCTGAAGCCATTCACGACGCGAGATTTCTCCATTC
GGTCCCTGGCCGACCGGCTGGGGGACCTGAACTACCTTATCTACGTGTTCCCAGACCGACCCAAGGACGA
GGTCTTTGCCAAGTATTACACTCCTGTACTTGCGAAAGCAGTTGACGGATACGTGAAGCCACAGATCAAG
CAAGTGGTCCCTGAGTTCGTCAATGCATTCACAGATGCCGGAGCCAGCGCCACCTACATGGACCAGGCTC
CTTCCCCAGTCGTGTGCCCTCAACCTCACTACAACATGTACCCACCCAACCCTGACCCTGTCCTTGACCA
AGATGGCGAGTTTGACCTGGATGAGAGCATGGATGTTGCCAGGCACGTGGAAGAACTTTTACGCCGGCCC
ATGGACAGTCTCGACGCCCGCCTCTCCCCACCTGCTGGTCTCTTCACCTCCGCTAGAAGCTCCCTGTCCT
GA
